>Addgene plasmid #146879 | pEGFP-C1-HsTNRC6C_1208-1595-del1419-1510_L | depositor full sequence | sequence record 289326 | Full Sequence
TAGTTATTAATAGTAATCAATTACGGGGTCATTAGTTCATAGCCCATATATGGAGTTCCGCGTTACATAA
CTTACGGTAAATGGCCCGCCTGGCTGACCGCCCAACGACCCCCGCCCATTGACGTCAATAATGACGTATG
TTCCCATAGTAACGCCAATAGGGACTTTCCATTGACGTCAATGGGTGGAGTATTTACGGTAAACTGCCCA
CTTGGCAGTACATCAAGTGTATCATATGCCAAGTACGCCCCCTATTGACGTCAATGACGGTAAATGGCCC
GCCTGGCATTATGCCCAGTACATGACCTTATGGGACTTTCCTACTTGGCAGTACATCTACGTATTAGTCA
TCGCTATTACCATGGTGATGCGGTTTTGGCAGTACATCAATGGGCGTGGATAGCGGTTTGACTCACGGGG
ATTTCCAAGTCTCCACCCCATTGACGTCAATGGGAGTTTGTTTTGGCACCAAAATCAACGGGACTTTCCA
AAATGTCGTAACAACTCCGCCCCATTGACGCAAATGGGCGGTAGGCGTGTACGGTGGGAGGTCTATATAA
GCAGAGCTGGTTTAGTGAACCGTCAGATCCGCTAGCGCTACCGGTCGCCACCATGGTGAGCAAGGGCGAG
GAGCTGTTCACCGGGGTGGTGCCCATCCTGGTCGAGCTGGACGGCGACGTAAACGGCCACAAGTTCAGCG
TGTCCGGCGAGGGCGAGGGCGATGCCACCTACGGCAAGCTGACCCTGAAGTTCATCTGCACCACCGGCAA
GCTGCCCGTGCCCTGGCCCACCCTCGTGACCACCCTGACCTACGGCGTGCAGTGCTTCAGCCGCTACCCC
GACCACATGAAGCAGCACGACTTCTTCAAGTCCGCCATGCCCGAAGGCTACGTCCAGGAGCGCACCATCT
TCTTCAAGGACGACGGCAACTACAAGACCCGCGCCGAGGTGAAGTTCGAGGGCGACACCCTGGTGAACCG
CATCGAGCTGAAGGGCATCGACTTCAAGGAGGACGGCAACATCCTGGGGCACAAGCTGGAGTACAACTAC
AACAGCCACAACGTCTATATCATGGCCGACAAGCAGAAGAACGGCATCAAGGTGAACTTCAAGATCCGCC
ACAACATCGAGGACGGCAGCGTGCAGCTCGCCGACCACTACCAGCAGAACACCCCCATCGGCGACGGCCC
CGTGCTGCTGCCCGACAACCACTACCTGAGCACCCAGTCCGCCCTGAGCAAAGACCCCAACGAGAAGCGC
GATCACATGGTCCTGCTGGAGTTCGTGACCGCCGCCGGGATCACTCTCGGCATGGACGAGCTGTACAAGT
CCGGACTCAGATCTCGAGCTCAGGCCCTGCTCGTGAAGCAGCCACCACCGCCACCGCCCCCGCCGCACCT
GTCTCTGCACCCCTCTGCAGGCAAATCGGCCATGGACAGCTTCCCCTCGCACCCACAGACTCCCGGCCTA
CCTGACCTGCAGACCAAAGAGCAGCAGTCTTCACCCAACACCTTTGCTCCTTACCCTCTCGCTGGACTGA
ACCCAAACATGAATGTCAACAGCATGGACATGACCGGTGGCTTGTCGGTGAAGGACCCATCCCAGTCCCA
GTCACGCCTCCCCCAGTGGACGCACCCCAACTCCATGGATAACTTGCCCAGTGCCGCTTCCCCCCTGGAG
CAGAACCCTAGCAAGCATGGTGCTATCCCTGGAGGTCTAAGCATTGGGCCTCCAGGTAAGTCCTCCATTG
ATGACTCCTATGGCCGGTACGATTTAATCCAGAACAGTGAGTCACCAGCCAGTCCTCCCGTAGCTGTTCC
CCATAGCTGGTCACGTGCCAAATCTGACAGTGATAAAATCTCAAATGGCTCTAGCATCAACTGGCCCCCA
GAATTCCATCCGGGAGTTCCATGGAAAGGACTGCAGAATATTGACCCTGAGAATGACCCTGACGTCACTC
CTGGCAGTGTCCCCACTGGGCCTAGAACCAGCAGCTGGCTCGTTCTTCGAAACCTCACTCCCCAGATTGA
TGGTTCTACACTGCGGACATTGTGTTTGCAACATGGGCCTCTTATCACATTCCACCTGAATCTGACTCAA
GGCAATGCTGTGGTCCGGTACAGCTCCAAGGAGGAGGCTGCCAAGGCCCAGAAGTCTCTGCACATGTGCG
TCCTGGGAAACACTACCATCCTGGCCGAGTTCGCTGGTGAAGAAGAAGTGAATCGCTTCTTAGCCCAATA
GGCGCTGCCATCATCAGCACCAGGAGAGCCGACCCCTCCCGGGACCCCTCCCGGCTGGGCGGCCCCACAG
ACCCGCTGGAACCCAGCAGCGGCCGCTTCCCTTTAGTGAGGGTTAATGCTTCGAGCAGTCGACGGTACCG
CGGGCCCGGGATCCACCGGATCTAGATAACTGATCATAATCAGCCATACCACATTTGTAGAGGTTTTACT
TGCTTTAAAAAACCTCCCACACCTCCCCCTGAACCTGAAACATAAAATGAATGCAATTGTTGTTGTTAAC
TTGTTTATTGCAGCTTATAATGGTTACAAATAAAGCAATAGCATCACAAATTTCACAAATAAAGCATTTT
TTTCACTGCATTCTAGTTGTGGTTTGTCCAAACTCATCAATGTATCTTAACGCGTAAATTGTAAGCGTTA
ATATTTTGTTAAAATTCGCGTTAAATTTTTGTTAAATCAGCTCATTTTTTAACCAATAGGCCGAAATCGG
CAAAATCCCTTATAAATCAAAAGAATAGACCGAGATAGGGT
[37 nt withheld, positions 2772-2808]
AAAGAACGTGGACTCCAACGTCAAAGG
[49 nt withheld, positions 2836-2884]
T
[91 nt withheld, positions 2886-2976]
G
[124 nt withheld, positions 2978-3101]
CAGGTGGCACTTTTCGGGGAAATGTGCGCGGAACCCCTATTTGTTTATTTTTCTAAATACATTCAAATAT
GTATCCGCTCATGAGACAATAACCCTGATAAATGCTTCAATAATATTGAAAAAGGAAGAGTCCTGAGGCG
GAAAGAACCAGCTGTGGAATGTGTGTCAGTTAGGGTGTGGAAAGTCCCCAGGCTCCCCAGCAGGCAGAAG
TATGCAAAGCATGCATCTCAATTAGTCAGCAACCAGGTGTGGAAAGTCCCCAGGCTCCCCAGCAGGCAGA
AGTATGCAAAGCATGCATCTCAATTAGTCAGCAACCATAGTCCCGCCCCTAACTCCGCCCATCCCGCCCC
TAACTCCGCCCAGTTCCGCCCATTCTCCGCCCCATGGCTGACTAATTTTTTTTATTTATGCAGAGGCCGA
GGCCGCCTCGGCCTCTGAGCTATTCCAGAAGTAGTGAGGAGGCTTTTTTGGAGGCCTAGGCTTTTGCAAA
GATCGATCAAGAGACAGGATGAGGATCGTTTCGCATGATTGAACAAGATGGATTGCACGCAGGTTCTCCG
GCCGCTTGGGTGGAGAGGCTATTCGGCTATGACTGGGCACAACAGACAATCGGCTGCTCTGATGCCGCCG
TGTTCCGGCTGTCAGCGCAGGGGCGCCCGGTTCTTTTTGTCAAGACCGACCTGTCCGGTGCCCTGAATGA
ACTGCAAGACGAGGCAGCGCGGCTATCGTGGCTGGCCACGACGGGCGTTCCTTGCGCAGCTGTGCTCGAC
GTTGTCACTGAAGCGGGAAGGGACTGGCTGCTATTGGGCGAAGTGCCGGGGCAGGATCTCCTGTCATCTC
ACCTTGCTCCTGCCGAGAAAGTATCCATCATGGCTGATGCAATGCGGCGGCTGCATACGCTTGATCCGGC
TACCTGCCCATTCGACCACCAAGCGAAACATCGCATCGAGCGAGCACGTACTCGGATGGAAGCCGGTCTT
GTCGATCAGGATGATCTGGACGAAGAGCATCAGGGGCTCGCGCCAGCCGAACTGTTCGCCAGGCTCAAGG
CGAGCATGCCCGACGGCGAGGATCTCGTCGTGACCCATGGCGATGCCTGCTTGCCGAATATCATGGTGGA
AAATGGCCGCTTTTCTGGATTCATCGACTGTGGCCGGCTGGGTGTGGCGGACCGCTATCAGGACATAGCG
TTGGCTACCCGTGATATTGCTGAAGAGCTTGGCGGCGAATGGGCTGACCGCTTCCTCGTGCTTTACGGTA
TCGCCGCTCCCGATTCGCAGCGCATCGCCTTCTATCGCCTTCTTGACGAGTTCTTCTGAGCGGGACTCTG
GGGTTCGAAATGACCGACCAAGCGACGCCCAACCTGCCATCACGAGATTTCGATTCCACCGCCGCCTTCT
ATGAAAGGTTGGGCTTCGGAATCGTTTTCCGGGACGCCGGCTGGATGATCCTCCAGCGCGGGGATCTCAT
GCTGGAGTTCTTCGCCCACCCTAGGGGGAGGCTAACTGAAACACGGAAGGAGACAATACCGGAAGGAACC
CGCGCTATGACGGCAATAAAAAGACAGAATAAAACGCACGGTGTTGGGTCGTTTGTTCATAAACGCGGGG
TTCGGTCCCAGGGCTGGCACTCTGTCGATACCCCACCGAGACCCCATTGGGGCCAATACGCCCGCGTTTC
TTCCTTTTCCCCACCCCACCCCCCAAGTTCGGGTGAAGGCCCAGGGCTCGCAGCCAACGTCGGGGCGGCA
GGCCCTGCCATAGCCTCAGGTTACTCATATATACTTTAGATTGATTTAAAACTTCATTTTTAATTTAAAA
GGATCTAGGTGAAGATCCTTTTTGATAATCTCATGACCAAAATCCCTTAACGTGAGTTTTCGTTCCACTG
AGCGTCAGACCCCGTAGAAAAGATCAAAGGATCTTCTTGAGATCCTTTTTTTCTGCGCGTAATCTGCTGC
TTGCAAACAAAAAAACCACCGCTACCAGCGGTGGTTTGTTTGCCGGATCAAGAGCTACCAACTCTTTTTC
CGAAGGTAACTGGCTTCAGCAGAGCGCAGATACCAAATACTGTCCTTCTAGTGTAGCCGTAGTTAGGCCA
CCACTTCAAGAACTCTGTAGCACCGCCTACATACCTCGCTCTGCTAATCCTGTTACCAGTGGCTGCTGCC
AGTGGCGATAAGTCGTGTCTTACCGGGTTGGACTCAAGACGATAGTTACCGGATAAGGCGCAGCGGTCGG
GCTGAACGGGGGGTTCGTGCACACAGCCCAGCTTGGAGCGAACGACCTACACCGAACTGAGATACCTACA
GCGTGAGCTATGAGAAAGCGCCACGCTTCCCGAAGGGAGAAAGGCGGACAGGTATCCGGTAAGCGGCAGG
GTCGGAACAGGAGAGCGCACGAGGGAGCTTCCAGGGGGAAACGCCTGGTATCTTTATAGTCCTGTCGGGT
TTCGCCACCTCTGACTTGAGCGTCGATTTTTGTGATGCTCGTCAGGGGGGCGGAGCCTATGGAAAAACGC
CAGCAACGCGGCCTTTTTACGGTTCCTGGCCTTTTGCTGGCCTTTTGCTCACATGTTCTTTCCTGCGTTA
TCCCCTGATTCTGTGGATAACCGTATTACCGCCATGCAT
Features (pLannotate 1.2.2; 16 found; start..end, strand, type, name):
     61..364     +  enhancer       CMV enhancer: human cytomegalovirus immediate early enhancer
    365..568     +  promoter       CMV promoter: human cytomegalovirus (CMV) immediate early promoter
    613..1329    +  CDS            EGFP: EGFP is a basic (constitutively fluorescent) green fluorescent protein published in 1996, derived from Aequorea victoria. It is reported to be a rapidly-maturing weak dimer with moderate acid sensitivity.
   1339..2271    +  CDS            TNRC6C (fragment): TNR6C_HUMAN - Also known as KIAA1582. Experimental evidence at protein level: Swiss-Prot protein existence level 1. Plays a role in RNA-mediated gene silencing by micro-RNAs (miRNAs). Required for miRNA-dependent translational repression of complementary mRNAs by argonaute family proteins. As scaffoldng protein associates with argonaute proteins bound to partially complementary mRNAs and simultaneously can recruit CCR4-NOT and PAN deadenylase complexes. From Homo sapiens (Human).
   2340..2357    -  promoter       T3 promoter (fragment): promoter for bacteriophage T3 RNA polymerase
   2365..2394    +  misc_feature   MCS (fragment): multiple cloning site
   2411..2495    +  CDS            large T antigen (fragment): large T antigen from SV40 (simian virus 40)
   2518..2639    +  polyA_signal   SV40 poly(A) signal: SV40 polyadenylation signal
   2673..3101    -  rep_origin     f1 ori (sequence partly withheld): f1 bacteriophage origin of replication; arrow indicates direction of (+) strand synthesis
   3128..3232    +  promoter       AmpR promoter: bla
   3234..3591    +  promoter       SV40 promoter: SV40 enhancer and early promoter
   3626..4420    +  CDS            NeoR/KanR: aminoglycoside phosphotransferase from Tn5; aph(3')-II (or nptII); confers resistance to neomycin, kanamycin, and G418 (Geneticin®)
   4441..4593    +  CDS            ble (fragment): BLE_KLEPN - Experimental evidence at protein level: Swiss-Prot protein existence level 1. Binding protein with a strong affinity to the bleomycin family of antibiotics. Binds to CL990; an antimitotic-antibiotic compound. From Klebsiella pneumoniae.
   4652..4699    +  polyA_signal   HSV TK poly(A) signal: herpes simplex virus thymidine kinase polyadenylation signal (Cole and Stacy, 1985)
   4790..4806    -  polyA_signal   bGH poly(A) signal (fragment): bovine growth hormone polyadenylation signal
   5028..5616    +  rep_origin     ori: high-copy-number ColE1/pMB1/pBR322/pUC origin of replication
