[The description below was written by a language model from this plasmid's Addgene catalogue record and pLannotate feature annotations shown in this document.]
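Description:
pEGFP-C1-HsTNRC6C_1208-1595-del1419-1510_L is a 5,730 nt mammalian expression plasmid. The catalogue lists its backbone as unknown, but the name and feature layout point to a pEGFP-C1-type vector. It is propagated in E. coli through a high-copy ColE1/pUC-type origin and also carries an f1 phage origin. Selection relies on a single Tn5 NeoR/KanR (aminoglycoside phosphotransferase) gene placed behind tandem bacterial (AmpR/bla) and SV40 enhancer/early promoters and terminated by an HSV TK polyadenylation signal. This arrangement gives kanamycin resistance in bacteria and would allow G418 selection in mammalian cells. Several short annotated fragments (T3 promoter, large T antigen, ble, bGH poly(A)) appear to be partial matches to backbone sequence rather than functional elements.

The expression cassette is driven by the human cytomegalovirus immediate early enhancer and promoter. It encodes EGFP followed, after a very short linker, by a fragment of human TNRC6C, and ends in an SV40 polyadenylation signal, so the TNRC6C fragment should be produced as an N-terminally EGFP-tagged fusion. According to the name, the insert spans residues 1208–1595 with an internal deletion of residues 1419–1510, numbered on TNRC6C isoform 2. TNRC6C is a GW182-family scaffold protein in miRNA-mediated silencing that associates with Argonaute proteins and can recruit the CCR4-NOT and PAN deadenylase complexes. The associated publication concerns direct recruitment of cytoplasmic deadenylase complexes to miRNA targets, so a truncation and deletion construct like this one would suit mapping the regions of the protein needed for such interactions, although the record states only mammalian expression as its purpose. The depositor sequence may be theoretical or based on Sanger sequencing.
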