Addgene plasmid #146879: pEGFP-C1-HsTNRC6C_1208-1595-del1419-1510_L
Purpose: Mammalian Expression of HsTNRC6C_1208-1595-del1419-1510
Depositing lab: Elisa Izaurralde. Depositing organization: Max Planck Institute for Developmental Biology. Publication: GW182 proteins directly recruit cytoplasmic deadenylase complexes to miRNA targets. Braun JE, Huntzinger E, Fauser M, Izaurralde E. Mol Cell. 2011 Oct 7;44(1):120-33. 10.1016/j.molcel.2011.09.007 PubMed 21981923.
Backbone
  Vector backbone: Unknown
  Vector type: Mammalian Expression
Growth in bacteria
  Bacterial resistance: Kanamycin, 50 μg/mL
  Growth temperature: 37°C
  Growth strain: DH5alpha
  Copy number: High Copy
Gene/Insert
  Gene/Insert name: HsTNRC6C_1208-1595-del1419-1510
  Species: H. sapiens (human)
  Entrez Gene: TNRC6C
  Cloning method: Unknown
Terms and licenses: Academic/Nonprofit Terms; Industry Terms: Not Available to Industry
Depositor comments: sequence of Hs TNRC6C isoform2 given by NCBI: NM_018996.3. Plasmids from this collection were made available to the research community and donated after the lab closed. Please note that the sequence provided by the depositing laboratory may be theoretical/predicted or based on Sanger sequencing results. There may be discrepancies between sequencing results obtained by Addgene and the depositor sequence. If an Addgene verified sequence is not available, please contact before placing your order to request that our lab fully sequence the plasmid.
How to cite: pEGFP-C1-HsTNRC6C_1208-1595-del1419-1510_L was a gift from Elisa Izaurralde (Addgene plasmid # 146879 ; http://n2t.net/addgene:146879 ; RRID:Addgene_146879)
